Addgene plasmid #104566: JG1202: CAG-human dLbCpf1(D832A)-NLS-3xHA-P65
Purpose: Mammalian expression vector for catalytically inactive Cpf1 from Lachnospiraceae bacterium (dLbCpf1) fused to p65 activation domain
Depositing lab: Keith Joung. Depositing organization: Massachusetts General Hospital. Publication: Inducible and multiplex gene regulation using CRISPR-Cpf1-based transcription factors. Tak YE, Kleinstiver BP, Nunez JK, Hsu JY, Horng JE, Gong J, Weissman JS, Joung JK. Nat Methods. 2017 Oct 30. doi: 10.1038/nmeth.4483. PubMed 29083402.
Backbone
  Vector backbone: pCAG-GFP
  Backbone manufacturer: Cepko lab (Addgene plasmid # 11179)
  Vector type: Mammalian Expression
Growth in bacteria
  Bacterial resistance: Ampicillin, 100 μg/mL
  Growth temperature: 37°C
  Growth strain: DH5alpha
  Copy number: High Copy
Gene/Insert
  Gene/Insert name: dLbCpf1(D832A)-p65 (alt name: human codon optimized ‘dead’ Cpf1 fused to NF-KB p65 activation domain)
  Species: Lachnospiraceae bacterium
  Mutation: D832A
  Promoter: CAG
  Tag / fusion protein: NLS (C terminal on insert); 3x HA (C terminal on insert)
  Cloning method: Gibson Cloning
  Sequencing primers: 5′ pCAG-F (5'-GCAACGTGCTGGTTATTGTG-3'); 3′ oBK23-R (5'-CAGAGGGAAAAAGATCTCAGTGG-3')
Terms and licenses: Academic/Nonprofit Terms; Industry Terms: Not Available to Industry
How to cite: JG1202: CAG-human dLbCpf1(D832A)-NLS-3xHA-P65 was a gift from Keith Joung (Addgene plasmid # 104566 ; http://n2t.net/addgene:104566 ; RRID:Addgene_104566)
