[The description below was written by a language model from this plasmid's Addgene catalogue record and pLannotate feature annotations shown in this document.]
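Description:
JG1202: CAG-human dLbCpf1(D832A)-NLS-3xHA-P65 is a mammalian expression plasmid built on the pCAG-GFP backbone. It is propagated in E. coli through a high-copy ColE1/pUC-type origin with ampicillin selection (AmpR under its bla promoter). The backbone also carries lac promoter/operator remnants, an SV40 origin with a fragment of the SV40 promoter, and an SV40 poly(A) signal. No mammalian selection marker is annotated, which fits transient transfection use.

The payload is a single fusion protein driven by the CAG promoter, made up of the CMV immediate-early enhancer, the chicken β-actin promoter and a chimeric β-actin/β-globin intron. This promoter gives strong, broad expression in mammalian cells. The open reading frame encodes human codon-optimized LbCpf1 from Lachnospiraceae bacterium carrying the D832A mutation, which abolishes nuclease activity while leaving crRNA-guided DNA binding intact. It is followed by a bipartite nucleoplasmin NLS, a 3xHA epitope tag for detection, and the transcriptional activation domain of human NF-κB RelA (p65). Transcripts end at a rabbit β-globin poly(A) signal; the short HBB hits flanking the cassette are probably β-globin intron and 3′ sequences rather than expressed coding regions. The plasmid encodes no crRNA, so guides must be supplied separately. When directed to a promoter, the fusion acts as a programmable activator, consistent with the associated work on inducible and multiplex gene regulation with Cpf1-based transcription factors.

The two sequence records differ in length. The depositor sequence is 9,484 nt with full-length promoter and intron annotations, whereas the NGS assembly is 8,693 nt with these elements called only as fragments. The shortfall therefore lies in the CAG promoter/intron region, while the remaining features match in order and size.
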