Features (pLannotate 1.2.2; 21 found; start..end, strand, type, name):
      4..383     +  enhancer       CMV enhancer: human cytomegalovirus immediate early enhancer
    386..661     +  promoter       chicken β-actin promoter: No description available
    662..1670    +  intron         chimeric intron: chimera between introns from chicken β-actin and rabbit β-globin
   1719..1755    +  misc_feature   MCS (fragment): multiple cloning site
   1769..5452    +  CDS            LbCpf1: CRISPR-associated protein from Lachnospiraceae bacterium ND2006 (Zetsche et al., 2015)
   5453..5500    +  CDS            nucleoplasmin NLS: bipartite nuclear localization signal from nucleoplasmin
   5507..5587    +  CDS            3xHA: three tandem HA epitope tags
   6050..6420    +  CDS            RelA (p65) AD (fragment): transcriptional activation domain of human RelA, also known as p65 (O'Shea and Perkins, 2008)
   6431..6502    +  CDS            HBB (fragment): HBB_PONPY - Experimental evidence at transcript level: Swiss-Prot protein existence level 2. Involved in oxygen transport from the lung to the various peripheral tissues. From Pongo pygmaeus (Bornean orangutan).
   6573..6628    +  polyA_signal   β-globin poly(A) signal: rabbit β-globin polyadenylation signal (Gil and Proudfoot, 1987)
   7011..7027    -  protein_bind   lac operator: The lac repressor binds to the lac operator to inhibit transcription in E. coli. This inhibition can be relieved by adding lactose or isopropyl-β-D-thiogalactopyranoside (IPTG). lac repressor encoded by lacI
   7035..7065    -  promoter       lac promoter: promoter for the E. coli lac operon
   7080..7101    -  protein_bind   CAP binding site: CAP binding activates transcription in the presence of cAMP. E. coli catabolite activator protein
   7114..7153    -  CDS            lacI (fragment): lac repressor; lacI; The lac repressor binds to the lac operator to inhibit transcription in E. coli. This inhibition can be relieved by adding lactose or isopropyl-β-D-thiogalactopyranoside (IPTG).
   7160..7182    +  promoter       SV40 promoter (fragment): SV40 enhancer and early promoter
   7206..7341    +  rep_origin     SV40 ori: SV40 origin of replication
   7361..7495    +  polyA_signal   SV40 poly(A) signal: SV40 polyadenylation signal
   7497..7551    -  CDS            lacI (fragment): lac repressor; lacI; The lac repressor binds to the lac operator to inhibit transcription in E. coli. This inhibition can be relieved by adding lactose or isopropyl-β-D-thiogalactopyranoside (IPTG).
   7734..8322    -  rep_origin     ori: high-copy-number ColE1/pMB1/pBR322/pUC origin of replication
   8493..9353    -  CDS            AmpR: β-lactamase; bla; confers resistance to ampicillin, carbenicillin, and related antibiotics
   9354..9458    -  promoter       AmpR promoter: bla
>Addgene plasmid #104566 | JG1202: CAG-human dLbCpf1(D832A)-NLS-3xHA-P65 | depositor full sequence | sequence record 198332 | JG1202: CAG-human dLbCpf1(D832A)-NLS-3xHA-P65 sequence 9484 bps
GTCGACATTGATTATTGACTAGTTATTAATAGTAATCAATTACGGGGTCATTAGTTCATAGCCCATATAT
GGAGTTCCGCGTTACATAACTTACGGTAAATGGCCCGCCTGGCTGACCGCCCAACGACCCCCGCCCATTG
ACGTCAATAATGACGTATGTTCCCATAGTAACGCCAATAGGGACTTTCCATTGACGTCAATGGGTGGACT
ATTTACGGTAAACTGCCCACTTGGCAGTACATCAAGTGTATCATATGCCAAGTACGCCCCCTATTGACGT
CAATGACGGTAAATGGCCCGCCTGGCATTATGCCCAGTACATGACCTTATGGGACTTTCCTACTTGGCAG
TACATCTACGTATTAGTCATCGCTATTACCATGGGTCGAGGTGAGCCCCACGTTCTGCTTCACTCTCCCC
ATCTCCCCCCCCTCCCCACCCCCAATTTTGTATTTATTTATTTTTTAATTATTTTGTGCAGCGATGGGGG
CGGGGGGGGGGGGGGCGCGCGCCAGGCGGGGCGGGGCGGGGCGAGGGGCGGGGCGGGGCGAGGCGGAGAG
GTGCGGCGGCAGCCAATCAGAGCGGCGCGCTCCGAAAGTTTCCTTTTATGGCGAGGCGGCGGCGGCGGCG
GCCCTATAAAAAGCGAAGCGCGCGGCGGGCGGGAGTCGCTGCGTTGCCTTCGCCCCGTGCCCCGCTCCGC
GCCGCCTCGCGCCGCCCGCCCCGGCTCTGACTGACCGCGTTACTCCCACAGGTGAGCGGGCGGGACGGCC
CTTCTCCTCCGGGCTGTAATTAGCGCTTGGTTTAATGACGGCTCGTTTCTTTTCTGTGGCTGCGTGAAAG
CCTTAAAGGGCTCCGGGAGGGCCCTTTGTGCGGGGGGGAGCGGCTCGGGGGGTGCGTGCGTGTGTGTGTG
CGTGGGGAGCGCCGCGTGCGGCCCGCGCTGCCCGGCGGCTGTGAGCGCTGCGGGCGCGGCGCGGGGCTTT
GTGCGCTCCGCGTGTGCGCGAGGGGAGCGCGGCCGGGGGCGGTGCCCCGCGGTGCGGGGGGGCTGCGAGG
GGAACAAAGGCTGCGTGCGGGGTGTGTGCGTGGGGGGGTGAGCAGGGGGTGTGGGCGCGGCGGTCGGGCT
GTAACCCCCCCCTGCACCCCCCTCCCCGAGTTGCTGAGCACGGCCCGGCTTCGGGTGCGGGGCTCCGTGC
GGGGCGTGGCGCGGGGCTCGCCGTGCCGGGCGGGGGGTGGCGGCAGGTGGGGGTGCCGGGCGGGGCGGGG
CCGCCTCGGGCCGGGGAGGGCTCGGGGGAGGGGCGCGGCGGCCCCGGAGCGCCGGCGGCTGTCGAGGCGC
GGCGAGCCGCAGCCATTGCCTTTTATGGTAATCGTGCGAGAGGGCGCAGGGACTTCCTTTGTCCCAAATC
TGGCGGAGCCGAAATCTGGGAGGCGCCGCCGCACCCCCTCTAGCGGGCGCGGGCGAAGCGGTGCGGCGCC
GGCAGGAAGGAAATGGGCGGGGAGGGCCTTCGTGCGTCGCCGCGCCGCCGTCCCCTTCTCCATCTCCAGC
CTCGGGGCTGCCGCAGGGGGACGGCTGCCTTCGGGGGGGACGGGGCAGGGCGGGGTTCGGCTTCTGGCGT
GTGACCGGCGGCTCTAGAGCCTCTGCTAACCATGTTCATGCCTTCTTCTTTTTCCTACAGCTCCTGGGCA
ACGTGCTGGTTATTGTGCTGTCTCATCATTTTGGCAAAGAATTCTGCAGTCGACGGTACCGCGGGCCCGG
GATCCACCGGTCGCCACCATGAGCAAGCTGGAGAAGTTTACAAACTGCTACTCCCTGTCTAAGACCCTGA
GGTTCAAGGCCATCCCTGTGGGCAAGACCCAGGAGAACATCGACAATAAGCGGCTGCTGGTGGAGGACGA
GAAGAGAGCCGAGGATTATAAGGGCGTGAAGAAGCTGCTGGATCGCTACTATCTGTCTTTTATCAACGAC
GTGCTGCACAGCATCAAGCTGAAGAATCTGAACAATTACATCAGCCTGTTCCGGAAGAAAACCAGAACCG
AGAAGGAGAATAAGGAGCTGGAGAACCTGGAGATCAATCTGCGGAAGGAGATCGCCAAGGCCTTCAAGGG
CAACGAGGGCTACAAGTCCCTGTTTAAGAAGGATATCATCGAGACAATCCTGCCAGAGTTCCTGGACGAT
AAGGACGAGATCGCCCTGGTGAACAGCTTCAATGGCTTTACCACAGCCTTCACCGGCTTCTTTGATAACA
GAGAGAATATGTTTTCCGAGGAGGCCAAGAGCACATCCATCGCCTTCAGGTGTATCAACGAGAATCTGAC
CCGCTACATCTCTAATATGGACATCTTCGAGAAGGTGGACGCCATCTTTGATAAGCACGAGGTGCAGGAG
ATCAAGGAGAAGATCCTGAACAGCGACTATGATGTGGAGGATTTCTTTGAGGGCGAGTTCTTTAACTTTG
TGCTGACACAGGAGGGCATCGACGTGTATAACGCCATCATCGGCGGCTTCGTGACCGAGAGCGGCGAGAA
GATCAAGGGCCTGAACGAGTACATCAACCTGTATAATCAGAAAACCAAGCAGAAGCTGCCTAAGTTTAAG
CCACTGTATAAGCAGGTGCTGAGCGATCGGGAGTCTCTGAGCTTCTACGGCGAGGGCTATACATCCGATG
AGGAGGTGCTGGAGGTGTTTAGAAACACCCTGAACAAGAACAGCGAGATCTTCAGCTCCATCAAGAAGCT
GGAGAAGCTGTTCAAGAATTTTGACGAGTACTCTAGCGCCGGCATCTTTGTGAAGAACGGCCCCGCCATC
AGCACAATCTCCAAGGATATCTTCGGCGAGTGGAACGTGATCCGGGACAAGTGGAATGCCGAGTATGACG
ATATCCACCTGAAGAAGAAGGCCGTGGTGACCGAGAAGTACGAGGACGATCGGAGAAAGTCCTTCAAGAA
GATCGGCTCCTTTTCTCTGGAGCAGCTGCAGGAGTACGCCGACGCCGATCTGTCTGTGGTGGAGAAGCTG
AAGGAGATCATCATCCAGAAGGTGGATGAGATCTACAAGGTGTATGGCTCCTCTGAGAAGCTGTTCGACG
CCGATTTTGTGCTGGAGAAGAGCCTGAAGAAGAACGACGCCGTGGTGGCCATCATGAAGGACCTGCTGGA
TTCTGTGAAGAGCTTCGAGAATTACATCAAGGCCTTCTTTGGCGAGGGCAAGGAGACAAACAGGGACGAG
TCCTTCTATGGCGATTTTGTGCTGGCCTACGACATCCTGCTGAAGGTGGACCACATCTACGATGCCATCC
GCAATTATGTGACCCAGAAGCCCTACTCTAAGGATAAGTTCAAGCTGTATTTTCAGAACCCTCAGTTCAT
GGGCGGCTGGGACAAGGATAAGGAGACAGACTATCGGGCCACCATCCTGAGATACGGCTCCAAGTACTAT
CTGGCCATCATGGATAAGAAGTACGCCAAGTGCCTGCAGAAGATCGACAAGGACGATGTGAACGGCAATT
ACGAGAAGATCAACTATAAGCTGCTGCCCGGCCCTAATAAGATGCTGCCAAAGGTGTTCTTTTCTAAGAA
GTGGATGGCCTACTATAACCCCAGCGAGGACATCCAGAAGATCTACAAGAATGGCACATTCAAGAAGGGC
GATATGTTTAACCTGAATGACTGTCACAAGCTGATCGACTTCTTTAAGGATAGCATCTCCCGGTATCCAA
AGTGGTCCAATGCCTACGATTTCAACTTTTCTGAGACAGAGAAGTATAAGGACATCGCCGGCTTTTACAG
AGAGGTGGAGGAGCAGGGCTATAAGGTGAGCTTCGAGTCTGCCAGCAAGAAGGAGGTGGATAAGCTGGTG
GAGGAGGGCAAGCTGTATATGTTCCAGATCTATAACAAGGACTTTTCCGATAAGTCTCACGGCACACCCA
ATCTGCACACCATGTACTTCAAGCTGCTGTTTGACGAGAACAATCACGGACAGATCAGGCTGAGCGGAGG
AGCAGAGCTGTTCATGAGGCGCGCCTCCCTGAAGAAGGAGGAGCTGGTGGTGCACCCAGCCAACTCCCCT
ATCGCCAACAAGAATCCAGATAATCCCAAGAAAACCACAACCCTGTCCTACGACGTGTATAAGGATAAGA
GGTTTTCTGAGGACCAGTACGAGCTGCACATCCCAATCGCCATCAATAAGTGCCCCAAGAACATCTTCAA
GATCAATACAGAGGTGCGCGTGCTGCTGAAGCACGACGATAACCCCTATGTGATCGGCATCGCCAGGGGC
GAGCGCAATCTGCTGTATATCGTGGTGGTGGACGGCAAGGGCAACATCGTGGAGCAGTATTCCCTGAACG
AGATCATCAACAACTTCAACGGCATCAGGATCAAGACAGATTACCACTCTCTGCTGGACAAGAAGGAGAA
GGAGAGGTTCGAGGCCCGCCAGAACTGGACCTCCATCGAGAATATCAAGGAGCTGAAGGCCGGCTATATC
TCTCAGGTGGTGCACAAGATCTGCGAGCTGGTGGAGAAGTACGATGCCGTGATCGCCCTGGAGGACCTGA
ACTCTGGCTTTAAGAATAGCCGCGTGAAGGTGGAGAAGCAGGTGTATCAGAAGTTCGAGAAGATGCTGAT
CGATAAGCTGAACTACATGGTGGACAAGAAGTCTAATCCTTGTGCAACAGGCGGCGCCCTGAAGGGCTAT
CAGATCACCAATAAGTTCGAGAGCTTTAAGTCCATGTCTACCCAGAACGGCTTCATCTTTTACATCCCTG
CCTGGCTGACATCCAAGATCGATCCATCTACCGGCTTTGTGAACCTGCTGAAAACCAAGTATACCAGCAT
CGCCGATTCCAAGAAGTTCATCAGCTCCTTTGACAGGATCATGTACGTGCCCGAGGAGGATCTGTTCGAG
TTTGCCCTGGACTATAAGAACTTCTCTCGCACAGACGCCGATTACATCAAGAAGTGGAAGCTGTACTCCT
ACGGCAACCGGATCAGAATCTTCCGGAATCCTAAGAAGAACAACGTGTTCGACTGGGAGGAGGTGTGCCT
GACCAGCGCCTATAAGGAGCTGTTCAACAAGTACGGCATCAATTATCAGCAGGGCGATATCAGAGCCCTG
CTGTGCGAGCAGTCCGACAAGGCCTTCTACTCTAGCTTTATGGCCCTGATGAGCCTGATGCTGCAGATGC
GGAACAGCATCACAGGCCGCACCGACGTGGATTTTCTGATCAGCCCTGTGAAGAACTCCGACGGCATCTT
CTACGATAGCCGGAACTATGAGGCCCAGGAGAATGCCATCCTGCCAAAGAACGCCGACGCCAATGGCGCC
TATAACATCGCCAGAAAGGTGCTGTGGGCCATCGGCCAGTTCAAGAAGGCCGAGGACGAGAAGCTGGATA
AGGTGAAGATCGCCATCTCTAACAAGGAGTGGCTGGAGTACGCCCAGACCAGCGTGAAGCACAAAAGGCC
GGCGGCCACGAAAAAGGCCGGCCAGGCAAAAAAGAAAAAGGGATCCTACCCATACGATGTTCCAGATTAC
GCTTATCCCTACGACGTGCCTGATTATGCATACCCATATGATGTCCCCGACTATGCCGGAAGCGCTGCAG
GAGGCGGTGGAAGCGGGTCGGAGTTCCAGTACCTGCCAGATACAGACGATCGTCACCGGATTGAGGAGAA
ACGTAAAAGGACATATGAGACCTTCAAGAGCATCATGAAGAAGAGTCCTTTCAGCGGACCCACCGACCCC
CGGCCTCCACCTCGACGCATTGCTGTGCCTTCCCGCAGCTCAGCTTCTGTCCCCAAGCCAGCACCCCAGC
CCTATCCCTTTACGTCATCCCTGAGCACCATCAACTATGATGAGTTTCCCACCATGGTGTTTCCTTCTGG
GCAGATCAGCCAGGCCTCGGCCTTGGCCCCGGCCCCTCCCCAAGTCCTGCCCCAGGCTCCAGCCCCTGCC
CCTGCTCCAGCCATGGTATCAGCTCTGGCCCAGGCCCCAGCCCCTGTCCCAGTCCTAGCCCCAGGCCCTC
CTCAGGCTGTGGCCCCACCTGCCCCCAAGCCCACCCAGGCTGGGGAAGGAACGCTGTCAGAGGCCCTGCT
GCAGCTGCAGTTTGATGATGAAGACCTGGGGGCCTTGCTTGGCAACAGCACAGACCCAGCTGTGTTCACA
GACCTGGCATCCGTCGATAACTCCGAGTTTCAGCAGCTGCTGAACCAGGGCATACCTGTGGCCCCCCACA
CAACTGAGCCCATGCTGATGGAGTACCCTGAGGCTATAACTCGCCTAGTGACAGGGGCCCAGAGGCCCCC
CGACCCAGCTCCTGCTCCACTGGGGGCCCCGGGGCTCCCCAATGGCCTCCTTTCAGGAGATGAAGACTTC
TCCTCCATTGCGGACATGGACTTCTCAGCCCTGCTGAGTCAGATCAGCTCTTAAGGCCGCACTCCTCAGG
TGCAGGCTGCCTATCAGAAGGTGGTGGCTGGTGTGGCCAATGCCCTGGCTCACAAATACCACTGAGATCT
TTTTCCCTCTGCCAAAAATTATGGGGACATCATGAAGCCCCTTGAGCATCTGACTTCTGGCTAATAAAGG
AAATTTATTTTCATTGCAATAGTGTGTTGGAATTTTTTGTGTCTCTCACTCGGAAGGACATATGGGAGGG
CAAATCATTTAAAACATCAGAATGAGTATTTGGTTTAGAGTTTGGCAACATATGCCATATGCTGGCTGCC
ATGAACAAAGGTGGCTATAAAGAGGTCATCAGTATATGAAACAGCCCCCTGCTGTCCATTCCTTATTCCA
TAGAAAAGCCTTGACTTGAGGTTAGATTTTTTTTATATTTTGTTTTGTGTTATTTTTTTCTTTAACATCC
CTAAAATTTTCCTTACATGTTTTACTAGCCAGATTTTTCCTCCTCTCCTGACTACTCCCAGTCATAGCTG
TCCCTCTTCTCTTATGAAGATCCCTCGACCTGCAGCCCAAGCTTGGCGTAATCATGGTCATAGCTGTTTC
CTGTGTGAAATTGTTATCCGCTCACAATTCCACACAACATACGAGCCGGAAGCATAAAGTGTAAAGCCTG
GGGTGCCTAATGAGTGAGCTAACTCACATTAATTGCGTTGCGCTCACTGCCCGCTTTCCAGTCGGGAAAC
CTGTCGTGCCAGCGGATCCGCATCTCAATTAGTCAGCAACCATAGTCCCGCCCCTAACTCCGCCCATCCC
GCCCCTAACTCCGCCCAGTTCCGCCCATTCTCCGCCCCATGGCTGACTAATTTTTTTTATTTATGCAGAG
GCCGAGGCCGCCTCGGCCTCTGAGCTATTCCAGAAGTAGTGAGGAGGCTTTTTTGGAGGCCTAGGCTTTT
GCAAAAAGCTAACTTGTTTATTGCAGCTTATAATGGTTACAAATAAAGCAATAGCATCACAAATTTCACA
AATAAAGCATTTTTTTCACTGCATTCTAGTTGTGGTTTGTCCAAACTCATCAATGTATCTTATCATGTCT
GGATCCGCTGCATTAATGAATCGGCCAACGCGCGGGGAGAGGCGGTTTGCGTATTGGGCGCTCTTCCGCT
TCCTCGCTCACTGACTCGCTGCGCTCGGTCGTTCGGCTGCGGCGAGCGGTATCAGCTCACTCAAAGGCGG
TAATACGGTTATCCACAGAATCAGGGGATAACGCAGGAAAGAACATGTGAGCAAAAGGCCAGCAAAAGGC
CAGGAACCGTAAAAAGGCCGCGTTGCTGGCGTTTTTCCATAGGCTCCGCCCCCCTGACGAGCATCACAAA
AATCGACGCTCAAGTCAGAGGTGGCGAAACCCGACAGGACTATAAAGATACCAGGCGTTTCCCCCTGGAA
GCTCCCTCGTGCGCTCTCCTGTTCCGACCCTGCCGCTTACCGGATACCTGTCCGCCTTTCTCCCTTCGGG
AAGCGTGGCGCTTTCTCAATGCTCACGCTGTAGGTATCTCAGTTCGGTGTAGGTCGTTCGCTCCAAGCTG
GGCTGTGTGCACGAACCCCCCGTTCAGCCCGACCGCTGCGCCTTATCCGGTAACTATCGTCTTGAGTCCA
ACCCGGTAAGACACGACTTATCGCCACTGGCAGCAGCCACTGGTAACAGGATTAGCAGAGCGAGGTATGT
AGGCGGTGCTACAGAGTTCTTGAAGTGGTGGCCTAACTACGGCTACACTAGAAGGACAGTATTTGGTATC
TGCGCTCTGCTGAAGCCAGTTACCTTCGGAAAAAGAGTTGGTAGCTCTTGATCCGGCAAACAAACCACCG
CTGGTAGCGGTGGTTTTTTTGTTTGCAAGCAGCAGATTACGCGCAGAAAAAAAGGATCTCAAGAAGATCC
TTTGATCTTTTCTACGGGGTCTGACGCTCAGTGGAACGAAAACTCACGTTAAGGGATTTTGGTCATGAGA
TTATCAAAAAGGATCTTCACCTAGATCCTTTTAAATTAAAAATGAAGTTTTAAATCAATCTAAAGTATAT
ATGAGTAAACTTGGTCTGACAGTTACCAATGCTTAATCAGTGAGGCACCTATCTCAGCGATCTGTCTATT
TCGTTCATCCATAGTTGCCTGACTCCCCGTCGTGTAGATAACTACGATACGGGAGGGCTTACCATCTGGC
CCCAGTGCTGCAATGATACCGCGAGACCCACGCTCACCGGCTCCAGATTTATCAGCAATAAACCAGCCAG
CCGGAAGGGCCGAGCGCAGAAGTGGTCCTGCAACTTTATCCGCCTCCATCCAGTCTATTAATTGTTGCCG
GGAAGCTAGAGTAAGTAGTTCGCCAGTTAATAGTTTGCGCAACGTTGTTGCCATTGCTACAGGCATCGTG
GTGTCACGCTCGTCGTTTGGTATGGCTTCATTCAGCTCCGGTTCCCAACGATCAAGGCGAGTTACATGAT
CCCCCATGTTGTGCAAAAAAGCGGTTAGCTCCTTCGGTCCTCCGATCGTTGTCAGAAGTAAGTTGGCCGC
AGTGTTATCACTCATGGTTATGGCAGCACTGCATAATTCTCTTACTGTCATGCCATCCGTAAGATGCTTT
TCTGTGACTGGTGAGTACTCAACCAAGTCATTCTGAGAATAGTGTATGCGGCGACCGAGTTGCTCTTGCC
CGGCGTCAATACGGGATAATACCGCGCCACATAGCAGAACTTTAAAAGTGCTCATCATTGGAAAACGTTC
TTCGGGGCGAAAACTCTCAAGGATCTTACCGCTGTTGAGATCCAGTTCGATGTAACCCACTCGTGCACCC
AACTGATCTTCAGCATCTTTTACTTTCACCAGCGTTTCTGGGTGAGCAAAAACAGGAAGGCAAAATGCCG
CAAAAAAGGGAATAAGGGCGACACGGAAATGTTGAATACTCATACTCTTCCTTTTTCAATATTATTGAAG
CATTTATCAGGGTTATTGTCTCATGAGCGGATACATATTTGAATGTATTTAGAAAAATAAACAAATAGGG
GTTCCGCGCACATTTCCCCGAAAAGTGCCACCTG
