Features (pLannotate 1.2.2; 22 found; start..end, strand, type, name):
    404..460     +  CDS            HBB (fragment): HBB_LEPEU - Experimental evidence at protein level: Swiss-Prot protein existence level 1. Involved in oxygen transport from the lung to the various peripheral tissues. From Lepus europaeus (European hare).
    455..491     +  misc_feature   MCS (fragment): multiple cloning site
    505..4188    +  CDS            LbCpf1: CRISPR-associated protein from Lachnospiraceae bacterium ND2006 (Zetsche et al., 2015)
   4189..4236    +  CDS            nucleoplasmin NLS: bipartite nuclear localization signal from nucleoplasmin
   4243..4323    +  CDS            3xHA: three tandem HA epitope tags
   4759..5129    +  CDS            RelA (p65) AD (fragment): transcriptional activation domain of human RelA, also known as p65 (O'Shea and Perkins, 2008)
   5140..5211    +  CDS            HBB (fragment): HBB_PONPY - Experimental evidence at transcript level: Swiss-Prot protein existence level 2. Involved in oxygen transport from the lung to the various peripheral tissues. From Pongo pygmaeus (Bornean orangutan).
   5282..5337    +  polyA_signal   β-globin poly(A) signal: rabbit β-globin polyadenylation signal (Gil and Proudfoot, 1987)
   5722..5738    -  protein_bind   lac operator: The lac repressor binds to the lac operator to inhibit transcription in E. coli. This inhibition can be relieved by adding lactose or isopropyl-β-D-thiogalactopyranoside (IPTG). lac repressor encoded by lacI
   5746..5776    -  promoter       lac promoter: promoter for the E. coli lac operon
   5791..5812    -  protein_bind   CAP binding site: CAP binding activates transcription in the presence of cAMP. E. coli catabolite activator protein
   5825..5864    -  CDS            lacI (fragment): lac repressor; lacI; The lac repressor binds to the lac operator to inhibit transcription in E. coli. This inhibition can be relieved by adding lactose or isopropyl-β-D-thiogalactopyranoside (IPTG).
   5871..5893    +  promoter       SV40 promoter (fragment): SV40 enhancer and early promoter
   5917..6052    +  rep_origin     SV40 ori: SV40 origin of replication
   6072..6206    +  polyA_signal   SV40 poly(A) signal: SV40 polyadenylation signal
   6208..6262    -  CDS            lacI (fragment): lac repressor; lacI; The lac repressor binds to the lac operator to inhibit transcription in E. coli. This inhibition can be relieved by adding lactose or isopropyl-β-D-thiogalactopyranoside (IPTG).
   6445..7033    -  rep_origin     ori: high-copy-number ColE1/pMB1/pBR322/pUC origin of replication
   7204..8064    -  CDS            AmpR: β-lactamase; bla; confers resistance to ampicillin, carbenicillin, and related antibiotics
   8065..8169    -  promoter       AmpR promoter: bla
   8200..8579    +  enhancer       CMV enhancer: human cytomegalovirus immediate early enhancer
   8581..2       +  promoter       chicken β-actin promoter (fragment) (across the origin): contains a 21-bp deletion relative to the standard chicken β-actin promoter
   8693..406     +  intron         chimeric intron (fragment) (across the origin): chimera between introns from chicken β-actin and rabbit β-globin
>Addgene plasmid #104566 | JG1202: CAG-human dLbCpf1(D832A)-NLS-3xHA-P65 | addgene full sequence | sequence record 260087 | Addgene NGS Result
GGCCGGGGAGGGCTCGGGGGAGGGGCGCGGCGGCCCCCGGAGCGCCGGCGGCTGTCGAGGCGCGGCGAGC
CGCAGCCATTGCCTTTTATGGTAATCGTGCGAGAGGGCGCAGGGACTTCCTTTGTCCCAAATCTGTGCGG
AGCCGAAATCTGGGAGGCGCCGCCGCACCCCCTCTAGCGGGCGCGGGGCGAAGCGGTGCGGCGCCGGCAG
GAAGGAAATGGGCGGGGAGGGCCTTCGTGCGTCGCCGCGCCGCCGTCCCCTTCTCCCTCTCCAGCCTCGG
GGCTGTCCGCGGGGGGACGGCTGCCTTCGGGGGGGACGGGGCAGGGCGGGGTTCGGCTTCTGGCGTGTGA
CCGGCGGCTCTAGAGCCTCTGCTAACCATGTTCATGCCTTCTTCTTTTTCCTACAGCTCCTGGGCAACGT
GCTGGTTATTGTGCTGTCTCATCATTTTGGCAAAGAATTCTGCAGTCGACGGTACCGCGGGCCCGGGATC
CACCGGTCGCCACCATGAGCAAGCTGGAGAAGTTTACAAACTGCTACTCCCTGTCTAAGACCCTGAGGTT
CAAGGCCATCCCTGTGGGCAAGACCCAGGAGAACATCGACAATAAGCGGCTGCTGGTGGAGGACGAGAAG
AGAGCCGAGGATTATAAGGGCGTGAAGAAGCTGCTGGATCGCTACTATCTGTCTTTTATCAACGACGTGC
TGCACAGCATCAAGCTGAAGAATCTGAACAATTACATCAGCCTGTTCCGGAAGAAAACCAGAACCGAGAA
GGAGAATAAGGAGCTGGAGAACCTGGAGATCAATCTGCGGAAGGAGATCGCCAAGGCCTTCAAGGGCAAC
GAGGGCTACAAGTCCCTGTTTAAGAAGGATATCATCGAGACAATCCTGCCAGAGTTCCTGGACGATAAGG
ACGAGATCGCCCTGGTGAACAGCTTCAATGGCTTTACCACAGCCTTCACCGGCTTCTTTGATAACAGAGA
GAATATGTTTTCCGAGGAGGCCAAGAGCACATCCATCGCCTTCAGGTGTATCAACGAGAATCTGACCCGC
TACATCTCTAATATGGACATCTTCGAGAAGGTGGACGCCATCTTTGATAAGCACGAGGTGCAGGAGATCA
AGGAGAAGATCCTGAACAGCGACTATGATGTGGAGGATTTCTTTGAGGGCGAGTTCTTTAACTTTGTGCT
GACACAGGAGGGCATCGACGTGTATAACGCCATCATCGGCGGCTTCGTGACCGAGAGCGGCGAGAAGATC
AAGGGCCTGAACGAGTACATCAACCTGTATAATCAGAAAACCAAGCAGAAGCTGCCTAAGTTTAAGCCAC
TGTATAAGCAGGTGCTGAGCGATCGGGAGTCTCTGAGCTTCTACGGCGAGGGCTATACATCCGATGAGGA
GGTGCTGGAGGTGTTTAGAAACACCCTGAACAAGAACAGCGAGATCTTCAGCTCCATCAAGAAGCTGGAG
AAGCTGTTCAAGAATTTTGACGAGTACTCTAGCGCCGGCATCTTTGTGAAGAACGGCCCCGCCATCAGCA
CAATCTCCAAGGATATCTTCGGCGAGTGGAACGTGATCCGGGACAAGTGGAATGCCGAGTATGACGATAT
CCACCTGAAGAAGAAGGCCGTGGTGACCGAGAAGTACGAGGACGATCGGAGAAAGTCCTTCAAGAAGATC
GGCTCCTTTTCTCTGGAGCAGCTGCAGGAGTACGCCGACGCCGATCTGTCTGTGGTGGAGAAGCTGAAGG
AGATCATCATCCAGAAGGTGGATGAGATCTACAAGGTGTATGGCTCCTCTGAGAAGCTGTTCGACGCCGA
TTTTGTGCTGGAGAAGAGCCTGAAGAAGAACGACGCCGTGGTGGCCATCATGAAGGACCTGCTGGATTCT
GTGAAGAGCTTCGAGAATTACATCAAGGCCTTCTTTGGCGAGGGCAAGGAGACAAACAGGGACGAGTCCT
TCTATGGCGATTTTGTGCTGGCCTACGACATCCTGCTGAAGGTGGACCACATCTACGATGCCATCCGCAA
TTATGTGACCCAGAAGCCCTACTCTAAGGATAAGTTCAAGCTGTATTTTCAGAACCCTCAGTTCATGGGC
GGCTGGGACAAGGATAAGGAGACAGACTATCGGGCCACCATCCTGAGATACGGCTCCAAGTACTATCTGG
CCATCATGGATAAGAAGTACGCCAAGTGCCTGCAGAAGATCGACAAGGACGATGTGAACGGCAATTACGA
GAAGATCAACTATAAGCTGCTGCCCGGCCCTAATAAGATGCTGCCAAAGGTGTTCTTTTCTAAGAAGTGG
ATGGCCTACTATAACCCCAGCGAGGACATCCAGAAGATCTACAAGAATGGCACATTCAAGAAGGGCGATA
TGTTTAACCTGAATGACTGTCACAAGCTGATCGACTTCTTTAAGGATAGCATCTCCCGGTATCCAAAGTG
GTCCAATGCCTACGATTTCAACTTTTCTGAGACAGAGAAGTATAAGGACATCGCCGGCTTTTACAGAGAG
GTGGAGGAGCAGGGCTATAAGGTGAGCTTCGAGTCTGCCAGCAAGAAGGAGGTGGATAAGCTGGTGGAGG
AGGGCAAGCTGTATATGTTCCAGATCTATAACAAGGACTTTTCCGATAAGTCTCACGGCACACCCAATCT
GCACACCATGTACTTCAAGCTGCTGTTTGACGAGAACAATCACGGACAGATCAGGCTGAGCGGAGGAGCA
GAGCTGTTCATGAGGCGCGCCTCCCTGAAGAAGGAGGAGCTGGTGGTGCACCCAGCCAACTCCCCTATCG
CCAACAAGAATCCAGATAATCCCAAGAAAACCACAACCCTGTCCTACGACGTGTATAAGGATAAGAGGTT
TTCTGAGGACCAGTACGAGCTGCACATCCCAATCGCCATCAATAAGTGCCCCAAGAACATCTTCAAGATC
AATACAGAGGTGCGCGTGCTGCTGAAGCACGACGATAACCCCTATGTGATCGGCATCGCCAGGGGCGAGC
GCAATCTGCTGTATATCGTGGTGGTGGACGGCAAGGGCAACATCGTGGAGCAGTATTCCCTGAACGAGAT
CATCAACAACTTCAACGGCATCAGGATCAAGACAGATTACCACTCTCTGCTGGACAAGAAGGAGAAGGAG
AGGTTCGAGGCCCGCCAGAACTGGACCTCCATCGAGAATATCAAGGAGCTGAAGGCCGGCTATATCTCTC
AGGTGGTGCACAAGATCTGCGAGCTGGTGGAGAAGTACGATGCCGTGATCGCCCTGGAGGACCTGAACTC
TGGCTTTAAGAATAGCCGCGTGAAGGTGGAGAAGCAGGTGTATCAGAAGTTCGAGAAGATGCTGATCGAT
AAGCTGAACTACATGGTGGACAAGAAGTCTAATCCTTGTGCAACAGGCGGCGCCCTGAAGGGCTATCAGA
TCACCAATAAGTTCGAGAGCTTTAAGTCCATGTCTACCCAGAACGGCTTCATCTTTTACATCCCTGCCTG
GCTGACATCCAAGATCGATCCATCTACCGGCTTTGTGAACCTGCTGAAAACCAAGTATACCAGCATCGCC
GATTCCAAGAAGTTCATCAGCTCCTTTGACAGGATCATGTACGTGCCCGAGGAGGATCTGTTCGAGTTTG
CCCTGGACTATAAGAACTTCTCTCGCACAGACGCCGATTACATCAAGAAGTGGAAGCTGTACTCCTACGG
CAACCGGATCAGAATCTTCCGGAATCCTAAGAAGAACAACGTGTTCGACTGGGAGGAGGTGTGCCTGACC
AGCGCCTATAAGGAGCTGTTCAACAAGTACGGCATCAATTATCAGCAGGGCGATATCAGAGCCCTGCTGT
GCGAGCAGTCCGACAAGGCCTTCTACTCTAGCTTTATGGCCCTGATGAGCCTGATGCTGCAGATGCGGAA
CAGCATCACAGGCCGCACCGACGTGGATTTTCTGATCAGCCCTGTGAAGAACTCCGACGGCATCTTCTAC
GATAGCCGGAACTATGAGGCCCAGGAGAATGCCATCCTGCCAAAGAACGCCGACGCCAATGGCGCCTATA
ACATCGCCAGAAAGGTGCTGTGGGCCATCGGCCAGTTCAAGAAGGCCGAGGACGAGAAGCTGGATAAGGT
GAAGATCGCCATCTCTAACAAGGAGTGGCTGGAGTACGCCCAGACCAGCGTGAAGCACAAAAGGCCGGCG
GCCACGAAAAAGGCCGGCCAGGCAAAAAAGAAAAAGGGATCCTACCCATACGATGTTCCAGATTACGCTT
ATCCCTACGACGTGCCTGATTATGCATACCCATATGATGTCCCCGACTATGCCGGAAGCGAGTTCCAGTA
CCTGCCAGATACAGACGATCGTCACCGGATTGAGGAGAAACGTAAAAGGACATATGAGACCTTCAAGAGC
ATCATGAAGAAGAGTCCTTTCAGCGGACCCACCGACCCCCGGCCTCCACCTCGACGCATTGCTGTGCCTT
CCCGCAGCTCAGCTTCTGTCCCCAAGCCAGCACCCCAGCCCTATCCCTTTACGTCATCCCTGAGCACCAT
CAACTATGATGAGTTTCCCACCATGGTGTTTCCTTCTGGGCAGATCAGCCAGGCCTCGGCCTTGGCCCCG
GCCCCTCCCCAAGTCCTGCCCCAGGCTCCAGCCCCTGCCCCTGCTCCAGCCATGGTATCAGCTCTGGCCC
AGGCCCCAGCCCCTGTCCCAGTCCTAGCCCCAGGCCCTCCTCAGGCTGTGGCCCCACCTGCCCCCAAGCC
CACCCAGGCTGGGGAAGGAACGCTGTCAGAGGCCCTGCTGCAGCTGCAGTTTGATGATGAAGACCTGGGG
GCCTTGCTTGGCAACAGCACAGACCCAGCTGTGTTCACAGACCTGGCATCCGTCGATAACTCCGAGTTTC
AGCAGCTGCTGAACCAGGGCATACCTGTGGCCCCCCACACAACTGAGCCCATGCTGATGGAGTACCCTGA
GGCTATAACTCGCCTAGTGACAGGGGCCCAGAGGCCCCCCGACCCAGCTCCTGCTCCACTGGGGGCCCCG
GGGCTCCCCAATGGCCTCCTTTCAGGAGATGAAGACTTCTCCTCCATTGCGGACATGGACTTCTCAGCCC
TGCTGAGTCAGATCAGCTCTTAAGGCCGCACTCCTCAGGTGCAGGCTGCCTATCAGAAGGTGGTGGCTGG
TGTGGCCAATGCCCTGGCTCACAAATACCACTGAGATCTTTTTCCCTCTGCCAAAAATTATGGGGACATC
ATGAAGCCCCTTGAGCATCTGACTTCTGGCTAATAAAGGAAATTTATTTTCATTGCAATAGTGTGTTGGA
ATTTTTTGTGTCTCTCACTCGGAAGGACATATGGGAGGGCAAATCATTTAAAACATCAGAATGAGTATTT
GGTTTAGAGTTTGGCAACATATGCCCATATGCTGGCTGCCATGAACAAAGGTTGGCTATAAAGAGGTCAT
CAGTATATGAAACAGCCCCCTGCTGTCCATTCCTTATTCCATAGAAAAGCCTTGACTTGAGGTTAGATTT
TTTTTATATTTTGTTTTGTGTTATTTTTTTCTTTAACATCCCTAAAATTTTCCTTACATGTTTTACTAGC
CAGATTTTTCCTCCTCTCCTGACTACTCCCAGTCATAGCTGTCCCTCTTCTCTTATGGAGATCCCTCGAC
CTGCAGCCCAAGCTTGGCGTAATCATGGTCATAGCTGTTTCCTGTGTGAAATTGTTATCCGCTCACAATT
CCACACAACATACGAGCCGGAAGCATAAAGTGTAAAGCCTGGGGTGCCTAATGAGTGAGCTAACTCACAT
TAATTGCGTTGCGCTCACTGCCCGCTTTCCAGTCGGGAAACCTGTCGTGCCAGCGGATCCGCATCTCAAT
TAGTCAGCAACCATAGTCCCGCCCCTAACTCCGCCCATCCCGCCCCTAACTCCGCCCAGTTCCGCCCATT
CTCCGCCCCATGGCTGACTAATTTTTTTTATTTATGCAGAGGCCGAGGCCGCCTCGGCCTCTGAGCTATT
CCAGAAGTAGTGAGGAGGCTTTTTTGGAGGCCTAGGCTTTTGCAAAAAGCTAACTTGTTTATTGCAGCTT
ATAATGGTTACAAATAAAGCAATAGCATCACAAATTTCACAAATAAAGCATTTTTTTCACTGCATTCTAG
TTGTGGTTTGTCCAAACTCATCAATGTATCTTATCATGTCTGGATCCGCTGCATTAATGAATCGGCCAAC
GCGCGGGGAGAGGCGGTTTGCGTATTGGGCGCTCTTCCGCTTCCTCGCTCACTGACTCGCTGCGCTCGGT
CGTTCGGCTGCGGCGAGCGGTATCAGCTCACTCAAAGGCGGTAATACGGTTATCCACAGAATCAGGGGAT
AACGCAGGAAAGAACATGTGAGCAAAAGGCCAGCAAAAGGCCAGGAACCGTAAAAAGGCCGCGTTGCTGG
CGTTTTTCCATAGGCTCCGCCCCCCTGACGAGCATCACAAAAATCGACGCTCAAGTCAGAGGTGGCGAAA
CCCGACAGGACTATAAAGATACCAGGCGTTTCCCCCTGGAAGCTCCCTCGTGCGCTCTCCTGTTCCGACC
CTGCCGCTTACCGGATACCTGTCCGCCTTTCTCCCTTCGGGAAGCGTGGCGCTTTCTCATAGCTCACGCT
GTAGGTATCTCAGTTCGGTGTAGGTCGTTCGCTCCAAGCTGGGCTGTGTGCACGAACCCCCCGTTCAGCC
CGACCGCTGCGCCTTATCCGGTAACTATCGTCTTGAGTCCAACCCGGTAAGACACGACTTATCGCCACTG
GCAGCAGCCACTGGTAACAGGATTAGCAGAGCGAGGTATGTAGGCGGTGCTACAGAGTTCTTGAAGTGGT
GGCCTAACTACGGCTACACTAGAAGAACAGTATTTGGTATCTGCGCTCTGCTGAAGCCAGTTACCTTCGG
AAAAAGAGTTGGTAGCTCTTGATCCGGCAAACAAACCACCGCTGGTAGCGGTGGTTTTTTTGTTTGCAAG
CAGCAGATTACGCGCAGAAAAAAAGGATCTCAAGAAGATCCTTTGATCTTTTCTACGGGGTCTGACGCTC
AGTGGAACGAAAACTCACGTTAAGGGATTTTGGTCATGAGATTATCAAAAAGGATCTTCACCTAGATCCT
TTTAAATTAAAAATGAAGTTTTAAATCAATCTAAAGTATATATGAGTAAACTTGGTCTGACAGTTACCAA
TGCTTAATCAGTGAGGCACCTATCTCAGCGATCTGTCTATTTCGTTCATCCATAGTTGCCTGACTCCCCG
TCGTGTAGATAACTACGATACGGGAGGGCTTACCATCTGGCCCCAGTGCTGCAATGATACCGCGAGACCC
ACGCTCACCGGCTCCAGATTTATCAGCAATAAACCAGCCAGCCGGAAGGGCCGAGCGCAGAAGTGGTCCT
GCAACTTTATCCGCCTCCATCCAGTCTATTAATTGTTGCCGGGAAGCTAGAGTAAGTAGTTCGCCAGTTA
ATAGTTTGCGCAACGTTGTTGCCATTGCTACAGGCATCGTGGTGTCACGCTCGTCGTTTGGTATGGCTTC
ATTCAGCTCCGGTTCCCAACGATCAAGGCGAGTTACATGATCCCCCATGTTGTGCAAAAAAGCGGTTAGC
TCCTTCGGTCCTCCGATCGTTGTCAGAAGTAAGTTGGCCGCAGTGTTATCACTCATGGTTATGGCAGCAC
TGCATAATTCTCTTACTGTCATGCCATCCGTAAGATGCTTTTCTGTGACTGGTGAGTACTCAACCAAGTC
ATTCTGAGAATAGTGTATGCGGCGACCGAGTTGCTCTTGCCCGGCGTCAATACGGGATAATACCGCGCCA
CATAGCAGAACTTTAAAAGTGCTCATCATTGGAAAACGTTCTTCGGGGCGAAAACTCTCAAGGATCTTAC
CGCTGTTGAGATCCAGTTCGATGTAACCCACTCGTGCACCCAACTGATCTTCAGCATCTTTTACTTTCAC
CAGCGTTTCTGGGTGAGCAAAAACAGGAAGGCAAAATGCCGCAAAAAAGGGAATAAGGGCGACACGGAAA
TGTTGAATACTCATACTCTTCCTTTTTCAATATTATTGAAGCATTTATCAGGGTTATTGTCTCATGAGCG
GATACATATTTGAATGTATTTAGAAAAATAAACAAATAGGGGTTCCGCGCACATTTCCCCGAAAAGTGCC
ACCTGGGTCGACATTGATTATTGACTAGTTATTAATAGTAATCAATTACGGGGTCATTAGTTCATAGCCC
ATATATGGAGTTCCGCGTTACATAACTTACGGTAAATGGCCCGCCTGGCTGACCGCCCAACGACCCCCGC
CCATTGACGTCAATAATGACGTATGTTCCCATAGTAACGCCAATAGGGACTTTCCATTGACGTCAATGGG
TGGAGTATTTACGGTAAACTGCCCACTTGGCAGTACATCAAGTGTATCATATGCCAAGTACGCCCCCTAT
TGACGTCAATGACGGTAAATGGCCCGCCTGGCATTATGCCCAGTACATGACCTTATGGGACTTTCCTACT
TGGCAGTACATCTACGTATTAGTCATCGCTATTACCATGGTCGAGGTGAGCCCCACGTTCTGCTTCACTC
TCCCCATCTCCCCCCCCTCCCCACCCCCAATTTTGTATTTATTTATTTTTTAATTATTTTGTGCAGCGAT
GGGGGCGGGGGGG
